Addgene plasmid #159504: pAV-U6+27-Linear-3_PolyU(1)_HairpinDistance(10)nts_Tornado-Corn
Purpose: Tests for the impacts 1 uracil in a poly-uracil tract in conjunctiuon with a hairpin 10 nts upstream have on human polymerase III transcription elongation from a U6 promoter.
Depositing lab: Julius Lucks. Depositing organization: Northwestern University. Publication: RNA Sequence and Structure Determinants of Pol III Transcriptional Termination in Human Cells. Verosloff MS, Corcoran WK, Dolberg TB, Bushhouse DZ, Leonard JN, Lucks JB. J Mol Biol. 2021 Jun 25;433(13):166978. doi: 10.1016/j.jmb.2021.166978. Epub 2021 Apr 1. PubMed 33811918.
Backbone
  Vector backbone: pAV
  Vector type: Mammalian Expression
Growth in bacteria
  Bacterial resistance: Ampicillin, 100 μg/mL
  Growth temperature: 37°C
  Growth strain: DH5alpha
  Copy number: Unknown
Gene/Insert
  Gene/Insert name: Termination Module:Linear-3_PolyU(1)_HairpinDistance(10)nts
  Species: Synthetic
  Promoter: U6-27
  Cloning method: Gibson Cloning
  Sequencing primers: 5′ F_U6. MV.o87:GAAAGTAATAATTTCTTGGGTAGTTTG; 3′ MV.O12:gcaataaacaagttactagtcc
Terms and licenses: Academic/Nonprofit Terms; Industry Terms: Not Available to Industry
How to cite: pAV-U6+27-Linear-3_PolyU(1)_HairpinDistance(10)nts_Tornado-Corn was a gift from Julius Lucks (Addgene plasmid # 159504 ; http://n2t.net/addgene:159504 ; RRID:Addgene_159504)
