[The description below was written by a language model from this plasmid's Addgene catalogue record and pLannotate feature annotations shown in this document.]
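Description:
pAV-U6+27-Linear-3_PolyU(1)_HairpinDistance(10)nts_Tornado-Corn is a 6,273 nt mammalian expression plasmid on the pAV backbone, built as a reporter for studying how RNA sequence and structure influence termination by human RNA polymerase III. It is maintained in E. coli through a high-copy ColE1/pUC-type origin with ampicillin selection (AmpR under its own bla promoter), and it also carries an f1 phage origin. Fragments of AAV2 inverted terminal repeats are annotated in the backbone, but both are partial and the record does not describe any use for viral packaging.

The payload is a Pol III transcription unit driven by the human U6 promoter in the U6+27 configuration. Inserted by Gibson assembly is a synthetic "termination module" which, going by its name and stated purpose, contains a poly-uracil tract reduced to a single uracil and a hairpin placed 10 nt upstream of it; this module is not itself annotated in the feature table. Downstream lies the Tornado-Corn reporter, reflected in the annotations as a twister-type ribozyme fragment and a tRNA-like scaffold. In the Tornado system, flanking self-cleaving ribozymes process the transcript so that it is circularised in cells, stabilising the fluorogenic Corn aptamer. Reporter signal should therefore depend on polymerase reading through the test module, so the construct measures how this U-tract and hairpin arrangement affects elongation versus termination.

On the opposite strand, an SV40 enhancer/early promoter drives a Tn5-derived neo gene (with an adjacent ble fragment), followed by the SV40 small t intron and polyadenylation signal. This cassette could in principle support G418 selection in mammalian cells, though the record does not mention such use.
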