Features (pLannotate 1.2.2; 21 found; start..end, strand, type, name):
      1..241     +  promoter       U6 promoter: RNA polymerase III promoter for human U6 snRNA
    323..389     +  ncRNA          twister-P3 (fragment): Accession: RF03154 - type-P3 twister ribozyme
    396..507     +  ncRNA          tRNA: Accession: RF00005 - tRNA
    621..641     +  misc_feature   MCS (fragment): pUC18/19 multiple cloning site
    699..820     +  polyA_signal   SV40 poly(A) signal: SV40 polyadenylation signal
    869..998     +  repeat_region  AAV2 ITR (fragment): inverted terminal repeat of adeno-associated virus serotype 2 inverted
   1021..1088    +  CDS            lacZα (fragment): LacZα fragment of β-galactosidase; lacZ fragment
   1119..1547    -  rep_origin     f1 ori (sequence partly withheld): f1 bacteriophage origin of replication; arrow indicates direction of (+) strand synthesis
   1574..1678    +  promoter       AmpR promoter: bla
   1679..2539    +  CDS            AmpR: β-lactamase; bla; confers resistance to ampicillin, carbenicillin, and related antibiotics
   2710..3298    +  rep_origin     ori: high-copy-number ColE1/pMB1/pBR322/pUC origin of replication
   3463..3511    -  repeat_region  AAV2 ITR (fragment): inverted terminal repeat of adeno-associated virus serotype 2 inverted
   3567..3701    -  polyA_signal   SV40 poly(A) signal: SV40 polyadenylation signal
   3724..3807    -  CDS            large T antigen (fragment): large T antigen from SV40 (simian virus 40)
   4126..4146    -  CDS            SV40 NLS: nuclear localization signal of SV40 (simian virus 40) large T antigen
   4276..4341    -  intron         small t intron: SV40 (simian virus 40) small t antigen intron
   4343..4417    -  CDS            small t antigen (fragment): SV40 (simian virus 40) small t antigen
   4420..4740    -  CDS            ble (fragment): BLE_KLEPN - Experimental evidence at protein level: Swiss-Prot protein existence level 1. Binding protein with a strong affinity to the bleomycin family of antibiotics. Binds to CL990; an antimitotic-antibiotic compound. From Klebsiella pneumoniae.
   4764..5555    -  CDS            neo: KKA2_KLEPN - Also known as kan, nptII. Experimental evidence at protein level: Swiss-Prot protein existence level 1. Resistance to kanamycin, neomycin, paromomycin, ribostamycin, butirosin and gentamicin B. From Klebsiella pneumoniae.
   5587..5910    -  CDS            tnpA (fragment): TN5P_ECOLX - Also known as tnp. Experimental evidence at protein level: Swiss-Prot protein existence level 1. Mediates transposition of transposon Tn5 by a 'cut and paste' mechanism. First, the monomeric transposase binds the 19 bp inverted DNA repeats flanking the transposon. Then, dimerization of the DNA- bound transposase creates a synaptic DNA complex. After nicking of the first DNA strand, excision of the transposon proceeds through a series of intermediates. The transposase then mediates the insertion of the transposon at a new site by strand transfer. The activity of the wild- type tran
   5912..6241    -  promoter       SV40 promoter: SV40 enhancer and early promoter
>Addgene plasmid #159504 | pAV-U6+27-Linear-3_PolyU(1)_HairpinDistance(10)nts_Tornado-Corn | addgene full sequence | sequence record 311728 | Addgene NGS Result
GAGGGCCTATTTCCCATGATTCCTTCATATTTGCATATACGATACAAGGCTGTTAGAGAGATAATTAGAA
TTAATTTGACTGTAAACACAAAGATATTAGTACAAAATACGTGACGTAGAAAGTAATAATTTCTTGGGTA
GTTTGCAGTTTTAAAATTATGTTTTAAAATGGACTATCATATGCTTACCGTAACTTGAAAGTATTTCGAT
TTCTTGGCTTTATATATCTTGTGGAAAGGACGAAACACCGTGCTCGCTTCGGCAGCACATATACTAGCAG
GGTTGCGGCTTTCTGCTGCAATCCCAACTCCAATCGACGGCCATCAGTCGCCGGTCCCAAGCCCGGATAA
AATGGGAGGGGGCGGGAAACCGCCTAACCATGCCGACTGATGGCAGGCCCGGATAGCTCAGTCGGTAGAG
CAGCGGCCGCGCGATTCGAGGAAGGAGGTCTGAGGAGGTCACTGAATCGCGCGGCCGCGGGTCCAGGGTT
CAAGTCCCTGTTCGGGCCTGCCATCAGTCGGCGTGGACTGTAGAACACTGCCAATGCCGGTCCCAAGCCC
GGATAAAAGTGGAGGGTACAGTCCACGCTCTAGAGCGGACTTCGGTCCGCTTTTTACTAGGACCTGCAGG
CATGCAAGCTTGACGTCGGTTACCGATATCCATATGGCGGCCGCATCGATCTCGAGCCGCGGACTAGTAA
CTTGTTTATTGCAGCTTATAATGGTTACAAATAAAGCAATAGCATCACAAATTTCACAAATAAAGCATTT
TTTTCACTGCATTCTAGTTGTGGTTTGTCCAAACTCATCAATGTATCTTATCATGTCTTACGTAGATAAG
TAGCATGGCGGGTTAATCATTAACTACAAGGAACCCCTAGTGATGGAGTTGGCCACTCCCTCTCTGCGCG
CTCGCTCGCTCACTGAGGCCGGGCGACCAAAGGTCGCCCGACGCCCGGGCTTTGCCCGGGCGGCCTCAGT
GAGCGAGCGAGCGCGCAGAGAGGGACAGATCTGCAGATCTGCTGGCGTAATAGCGAAGAGGCCCGCACCG
ATCGCCCTTCCCAACAGTTGCGCAGCCTGAATGGCGAATGGAAATTGTAAGCGTTAATATTTTGTTAAAA
TTCGCGTTAAATTTTTGTTAAATCAGCTCATTTTTTAACCAATAGGCCGAAATCGGCAAAATCCCTTATA
AATCAAAAGAATAGACCGAGATAGGGT
[37 nt withheld, positions 1218-1254]
AAAGAACGTGGACTCCAACGTCAAAGG
[49 nt withheld, positions 1282-1330]
T
[91 nt withheld, positions 1332-1422]
G
[124 nt withheld, positions 1424-1547]
CAGGTGGCACTTTTCGGGGAAATGTGCGCGGAACCCCTATTTGTTTATTTTTCTAAATACATTCAAATAT
GTATCCGCTCATGAGACAATAACCCTGATAAATGCTTCAATAATATTGAAAAAGGAAGAGTATGAGTATT
CAACATTTCCGTGTCGCCCTTATTCCCTTTTTTGCGGCATTTTGCCTTCCTGTTTTTGCTCACCCAGAAA
CGCTGGTGAAAGTAAAAGATGCTGAAGATCAGTTGGGTGCACGAGTGGGTTACATCGAACTGGATCTCAA
CAGCGGTAAGATCCTTGAGAGTTTTCGCCCCGAAGAACGTTTTCCAATGATGAGCACTTTTAAAGTTCTG
CTATGTGGCGCGGTATTATCCCGTATTGACGCCGGGCAAGAGCAACTCGGTCGCCGCATACACTATTCTC
AGAATGACTTGGTTGAGTACTCACCAGTCACAGAAAAGCATCTTACGGATGGCATGACAGTAAGAGAATT
ATGCAGTGCTGCCATAACCATGAGTGATAACACTGCGGCCAACTTACTTCTGACAACGATCGGAGGACCG
AAGGAGCTAACCGCTTTTTTGCACAACATGGGGGATCATGTAACTCGCCTTGATCGTTGGGAACCGGAGC
TGAATGAAGCCATACCAAACGACGAGCGTGACACCACGATGCCTGTAGCAATGGCAACAACGTTGCGCAA
ACTATTAACTGGCGAACTACTTACTCTAGCTTCCCGGCAACAATTAATAGACTGGATGGAGGCGGATAAA
GTTGCAGGACCACTTCTGCGCTCGGCCCTTCCGGCTGGCTGGTTTATTGCTGATAAATCTGGAGCCGGTG
AGCGTGGGTCTCGCGGTATCATTGCAGCACTGGGGCCAGATGGTAAGCCCTCCCGTATCGTAGTTATCTA
CACGACGGGGAGTCAGGCAACTATGGATGAACGAAATAGACAGATCGCTGAGATAGGTGCCTCACTGATT
AAGCATTGGTAACTGTCAGACCAAGTTTACTCATATATACTTTAGATTGATTTAAAACTTCATTTTTAAT
TTAAAAGGATCTAGGTGAAGATCCTTTTTGATAATCTCATGACCAAAATCCCTTAACGTGAGTTTTCGTT
CCACTGAGCGTCAGACCCCGTAGAAAAGATCAAAGGATCTTCTTGAGATCCTTTTTTTCTGCGCGTAATC
TGCTGCTTGCAAACAAAAAAACCACCGCTACCAGCGGTGGTTTGTTTGCCGGATCAAGAGCTACCAACTC
TTTTTCCGAAGGTAACTGGCTTCAGCAGAGCGCAGATACCAAATACTGTTCTTCTAGTGTAGCCGTAGTT
AGGCCACCACTTCAAGAACTCTGTAGCACCGCCTACATACCTCGCTCTGCTAATCCTGTTACCAGTGGCT
GCTGCCAGTGGCGATAAGTCGTGTCTTACCGGGTTGGACTCAAGACGATAGTTACCGGATAAGGCGCAGC
GGTCGGGCTGAACGGGGGGTTCGTGCACACAGCCCAGCTTGGAGCGAACGACCTACACCGAACTGAGATA
CCTACAGCGTGAGCTATGAGAAAGCGCCACGCTTCCCGAAGGGAGAAAGGCGGACAGGTATCCGGTAAGC
GGCAGGGTCGGAACAGGAGAGCGCACGAGGGAGCTTCCAGGGGGAAACGCCTGGTATCTTTATAGTCCTG
TCGGGTTTCGCCACCTCTGACTTGAGCGTCGATTTTTGTGATGCTCGTCAGGGGGGCGGAGCCTATGGAA
AAACGCCAGCAACGCGGCCTTTTTACGGTTCCTGGCCTTTTGCTGGCCTTTTGCTCACATGTTCTTTCCT
GCGTTATCCCCTGATTCTGTGGATAACCGTATTACCGCCTTTGAGTGAGCTGATACCGCTCGCCGCAGCC
GAACGACCGAGCGCAGCGAGTCAGTGAGCGAGCGCGCAGAGAGGGAGTGGCCAACTCCATCACTAGGGGT
TCCTGGAGGGGTGGAGTCGTGACGTGAATTACGTCATAGGGTTAGGGAGGTCCTGGATCGATCCAGACAT
GATAAGATACATTGATGAGTTTGGACAAACCACAACTAGAATGCAGTGAAAAAAATGCTTTATTTGTGAA
ATTTGTGATGCTATTGCTTTATTTGTAACCATTATAAGCTGCAATAAACAAGTTAACAACAACAATTGCA
TTCATTTTATGTTTCAGGTTCAGGGGGAGGTGTGGGAGGTTTTTTAAAGCAAGTAAAACCTCTACAAATG
TGGTATGGCTGATTATGATCTCTAGTCAAGGCACTATACATCAAATATTCCTTATTAACCCCTTTACAAA
TTAAAAAGCTAAAGGTACACAATTTTTGAGCATAGTTATTAATAGCAGACACTCTATGCCTGTGTGGAGT
AAGAAAAAACAGTATGTTATGATTATAACTGTTATGCCTACTTATAAAGGTTACAGAATATTTTTCCATA
ATTTTCTTGTATAGCAGTGCAGCTTTTTCCTTTGTGGTGTAAATAGCAAAGCAAGCAAGAGTTCTATTAC
TAAACACAGCATGACTCAAAAAACTTAGCAATTCTGAAGGAAAGTCCTTGGGGTCTTCTACCTTTCTCTT
CTTTTTTGGAGGAGTAGAATGTTGAGAGTCAGCAGTAGCCTCATCATCACTAGATGGCATTTCTTCTGAG
CAAAACAGGTTTTCCTCATTAAAGGCATTCCACCACTGCTCCCATTCATCAGTTCCATAGGTTGGAATCT
AAAATACACAAACAATTAGAATCAGTAGTTTAACACATTATACACTTAAAAATTTTATATTTACCTTAGA
GCTTTAAATCTCTGTAGGTAGTTTGTCCAATTATGTCACACCACAGAAGTAAGGTTCCTTCACAAAGATC
CGGACCAAAGCGGCCATCGTGCCTCCCCACTCCTGCAGTTCGGGGGCATGGATGCGCGGATAGCCGCTGC
TGGTTTCCTGGATGCCGACGGATTTGCACTGCCGGTAGAACTCCGCGAGGTCGTCCAGCCTCAGGCAGCA
GCTGAACCAACTCGCGAGGGGATCGAGCCCGGGGTGGGCGAAGAACTCCAGCATGAGATCCCCGCGCTGG
AGGATCATCCAGCCGGCGTCCCGGAAAAAGATTCCGAAGCCCAACCTTTCATAGAAGGCGGCGGTGGAAT
CGAAATCTCGTGATGGCAGGTTGGGCGTCGCTTGGTCGGTCATTTCGAACCCCAGAGTCCCGCTCAGAAG
AACTCGTCAAGAAGGCGATAGAAGGCGATGCGCTGCGAATCGGGAGCGGCGATACCGTAAAGCACGAGGA
AGCGGTCAGCCCATTCGCCGCCAAGCTCTTCAGCAATATCACGGGTAGCCAACGCTATGTCCTGATAGCG
GTCCGCCACACCCAGCCGGCCACAGTCGATGAATCCAGAAAAGCGGCCATTTTCCACCATGATATTCGGC
AAGCAGGCATCGCCATGGGTCACGACGAGATCCTCGCCGTCGGGCATGCGCGCCTTGAGCCTGGCGAACA
GTTCGGCTGGCGCGAGCCCCTGATGCTCTTCGTCCAGATCATCCTGATCGACAAGACCGGCTTCCATCCG
AGTACGTGCTCGCTCGATGCGATGTTTCGCTTGGTGGTCGAATGGGCAGGTAGCCGGATCAAGCGTATGC
AGCCGCCGCATTGCATCAGCCATGATGGATACTTTCTCGGCAGGAGCAAGGTGAGATGACAGGAGATCCT
GCCCCGGCACTTCGCCCAATAGCAGCCAGTCCCTTCCCGCTTCAGTGACAACGTCGAGCACAGCTGCGCA
AGGAACGCCCGTCGTGGCCAGCCACGATAGCCGCGCTGCCTCGTCCTGCAGTTCATTCAGGGCACCGGAC
AGGTCGGTCTTGACAAAAAGAACCGGGCGCCCCTGCGCTGACAGCCGGAACACGGCGGCATCAGAGCAGC
CGATTGTCTGTTGTGCCCAGTCATAGCCGAATAGCCTCTCCACCCAAGCGGCCGGAGAACCTGCGTGCAA
TCCATCTTGTTCAATCATGCGAAACGATCCTCATCCTGTCTCTTGATCAGATCTTGATCCCCTGCGCCAT
CAGATCCTTGGCGGCAAGAAAGCCATCCAGTTTACTTTGCAGGGCTTCCCAACCTTACCAGAGGGCGCCC
CAGCTGGCAATTCCGGTTCGCTTGCTGTCCATAAAACCGCCCAGTCTAGCTATCGCCATGTAAGCCCACT
GCAAGCTACCTGCTTTCTCTTTGCGCTTGCGTTTTCCCTTGTCCAGATAGCCCAGTAGCTGACATTCATC
CGGGGTCAGCACCGTTTCTGCGGACTGGCTTTCTACGTGTTCCGCTTCCTTTAGCAGCCCTTGCGCCCTG
AGTGCTTGCGGCAGCGTGAAGCTTTTTGCAAAAGCCTAGGCCTCCAAAAAAGCCTCCTCACTACTTCTGG
AATAGCTCAGAGGCCGAGGCGGCCTCGGCCTCTGCATAAATAAAAAAAATTAGTCAGCCATGGGGCGGAG
AATGGGCGGAACTGGGCGGAGTTAGGGGCGGGATGGGCGGAGTTAGGGGCGGGACTATGGTTGCTGACTA
ATTGAGATGCATGCTTTGCATACTTCTGCCTGCTGGGGAGCCTGGGGACTTTCCACACCTGGTTGCTGAC
TAATTGAGATGCATGCTTTGCATACTTCTGCCTGCTGGGGAGCCTGGGGACTTTCCACACCCTAACTGAC
ACACATTCCACAGCCGGATCCAAGGTCGGGCAGGAA
