>Addgene plasmid #159504 | pAV-U6+27-Linear-3_PolyU(1)_HairpinDistance(10)nts_Tornado-Corn | depositor partial sequence | sequence record 308342 | 27-Termination_Module
GTGCTCGCTTCGGCAGCACATATACTAGCAGGGTTGCGGCTTTCTGCTGCAATCCCAACTCCAAT
