>Addgene plasmid #159504 | pAV-U6+27-Linear-3_PolyU(1)_HairpinDistance(10)nts_Tornado-Corn | depositor partial sequence | sequence record 308343 | Tornado-Corn
GGCCATCAGTCGCCGGTCCCAAGCCCGGATAAAATGGGAGGGGGCGGGAAACCGCCTAACCATGCCGACT
GATGGCAGGCCCGGATAGCTCAGTCGGTAGAGCAGCGGCCGCGCGATTCGAGGAAGGAGGTCTGAGGAGG
TCACTGAATCGCGCGGCCGCGGGTCCAGGGTTCAAGTCCCTGTTCGGGCCTGCCATCAGTCGGCGTGGAC
TGTAGAACACTGCCAATGCCGGTCCCAAGCCCGGATAAAAGTGGAGGGTACAGTCCACGCTCTAGAGCGG
ACTTCGGTCCGCTTTT
